>Addgene plasmid #44209 | pUASp-Flag-Myc-Qin-E3-attB | addgene partial sequence | sequence record 98661 | pUASp-3 5'-AGGTTTAACCAGGGGATGCT-3'
GGCAGAATGTTTACTCTTGACCATGGGTTTAGGTATAATGTTATCAAGCTCCTCGAGTTAACGTTACGTT
AACGTTAACGTTCGAGGTCGACTCTAGCTTACGTCACCACTTTGTACAAGAAAGCTGGGTCCTACTGTTT
GCCATTGAGGACATGAATATGAGCCATGTTGAGTGAGTTTAAAGTCGTGGGAATCTCGGAAGCATAGCTT
TGATTAATCTCGATTAGCTTCCGTATGCGATGCCCGCTATGATGCACGGTGGAGCAAATTTGGCAGTGGG
ATCGGTAACACTTCATACAGTACTTGTCTTTGGGCATTCGGTGATGGATGCAAAGGTTCTGACTCGGCAA
TGTGAAGTACTGATCCCCCACTCTGAGTTTCTTGCTGAAACTACTGTCCTGTTCCGTAGAATTGCGAAAA
ATATGCGACTTTAGTACGCGACTACGTTTGTGGACAGCATCAAAGCAACGGCGGCAGTAGAAGGCATTGC
ATTGCCTGCACTCTCCGCTGGCAGTGGCATTCCCGCACTCGCTGCACTTGACGGTCTGGACAATCTCGCT
GATCGAACTGGGGCTCAGCGATTGGTTTGCCGAGTCCTTGGCAAATGGCAGAAGGTAGCTGAGGCTACTG
GTCCTACCCAGCACGTGGTAGTTTAGTTCGTACAAATCGCGCAAATTGGCGACCGACTTGCAGTCCGATC
TCTTGGCCACAATCGTAGGAGGAGCTGGACTATGGCACACGGCGCACTTCGGATCCAGGCGATCGTTCCA
CAAGCAGCTCTCGCAGAGAGTATGACCGCATCCCAGTAGAAA
