>Addgene plasmid #44209 | pUASp-Flag-Myc-Qin-E3-attB | addgene partial sequence | sequence record 98665 | pUASp-5 5'-GGCAAGGGTCGAGTCGATAG-3'
TTAATTCAGTGCACGTTTGCTTGTTGAGAGGAAAGGTTGTGTGCGGACGAATTTTTTTTTGAAAACCGGT
GATAGAGCCTGAACCAGAAAAGATAAAAGAAGGCTATACCAGTGGGAGTACACAAACAGAGTAAGTTTGA
ATAGTAAAAAAAATCATTTATGTAAACAATAACGTGACTGTGCGTTAGGTCCTGTTCATTGATCGAGGCC
TGTCTAGAGAAGCTTGTTCGAATCTCGAGTGCGCGCTTCCGGAGGTATACACCTAGGCGGTACCACTGCA
GTGAATTCGGAGCTCCGCCACCATGGACTACAAAGACCATGACGGTGATTATAAAGATCATGACATCGAT
TACAAGGATGACGATGACAAGCACCGGTTGAGCTCCGCCACCATGGAGCAAAAGCTCATTTCTGAAGAGG
ACTTGAATGAAATGGAGCAAAAGCTCATTTCTGAAGAGGACTTGAATGAAATGGAGCAAAAGCTCATTTC
TGAAGAGGACTTGAATGAAATGGAGCAAAAGCTCATTTCTGAAGAGGACTTGAATGAAATGGAGCAAAAG
CTCATTTCTGAAGAGGACTTGAATGAAATGGAGAGCTTGGGCGACCTCACCATGGAGCAAAAGCTCATTT
CTGAAGAGGACTTGAATCACCGGTATACAAGTTTGTACAAAAAAGCAGGCTTCATGATTGCCGACGACAG
TGGAATAAAGCCCTTTGATCCCAAGTTTGTGGCGTCCAATCTGCAGAATCTTCTGCGGTGCCCAAAA
