[The description below was written by a language model from this plasmid's Addgene catalogue record.]
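Description:
pUASp-Flag-Myc-Qin-E3-attB is a Drosophila transformation plasmid built on the pUASp-FMW backbone, designed to express a truncated, epitope-tagged form of the fly protein Qin (also known as Kumo) in transgenic animals. In bacteria it is maintained as a high-copy plasmid under ampicillin selection. The record does not include a feature table, so the origin of replication, any fly transformation marker and the exact arrangement of regulatory elements are not documented. The names of the plasmid and backbone indicate a UASp promoter, a GAL4-responsive promoter adapted for expression in the female germline as well as somatic tissue. The "attB" in the name suggests a phiC31 integrase attachment site for site-specific insertion into an attP landing site in the fly genome.

The insert, introduced by Gateway cloning, encodes only amino acids 1–274 of D. melanogaster Qin. This fragment retains the N-terminal portion, the "E3" of the name, which refers to the protein's E3 ligase domain, and lacks the five C-terminal Tudor domains. It carries 3xFlag and 6xMyc tags at its N-terminus, allowing detection or immunoprecipitation with standard anti-Flag and anti-Myc antibodies. Under the UAS/GAL4 system, the transgene would be silent until crossed to a GAL4 driver line, giving tissue-specific control of expression.

The associated publication identifies qin as a gene required for heterotypic piRNA Ping-Pong amplification. A domain-deletion construct of this kind is suited to asking whether the E3 ligase region alone can supply Qin function or localise correctly without the Tudor domains, for example in rescue experiments, though the record does not specify the exact use.
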