Addgene plasmid #44209: pUASp-Flag-Myc-Qin-E3-attB
Depositing lab: Phillip Zamore. Depositing organization: University of Massachusetts, Worcester. Publication: Heterotypic piRNA Ping-Pong requires qin, a protein with both E3 ligase and Tudor domains. Zhang Z, Xu J, Koppetsch BS, Wang J, Tipping C, Ma S, Weng Z, Theurkauf WE, Zamore PD. Mol Cell. 2011 Nov 18;44(4):572-84. doi: 10.1016/j.molcel.2011.10.011. PubMed 22099305.
Backbone
  Vector backbone: pUASp-FMW
  Vector type: Fly transformation
Growth in bacteria
  Bacterial resistance: Ampicillin, 100 μg/mL
  Growth temperature: 37°C
  Growth strain: Top10
  Copy number: High Copy
Gene/Insert
  Gene/Insert name: Qin
  Species: D. melanogaster (fly)
  Mutation: lacking 5xTudor domains on C-term; aa1-274 only
  Entrez Gene: qin (a.k.a. Dmel_CG43726, CG14303, CG14306, CG43726, Dmel\CG43726, Dmel_CG14303, Dmel_CG14306, kumo)
  Tag / fusion protein: 3xFlag (N terminal on insert); 6xMyc (N terminal on insert)
  Cloning method: Gateway Cloning
  Sequencing primers: 5′ pUASp-5; 3′ pUASp-3
Terms and licenses: Academic/Nonprofit Terms; Industry Terms: Not Available to Industry
How to cite: pUASp-Flag-Myc-Qin-E3-attB was a gift from Phillip Zamore (Addgene plasmid # 44209 ; http://n2t.net/addgene:44209 ; RRID:Addgene_44209)
